>Addgene plasmid #37004 | pcDNA3-SypHluorin 2x (S2x) | depositor full sequence | sequence record 46359 | pcDNA3-SypHluorin 2x (S2x) sequence 7962 bps
GACGGATCGGGAGATCTCCCGATCCCCTATGGTCGACTCTCAGTACAATCTGCTCTGATGCCGCATAGTT
AAGCCAGTATCTGCTCCCTGCTTGTGTGTTGGAGGTCGCTGAGTAGTGCGCGAGCAAAATTTAAGCTACA
ACAAGGCAAGGCTTGACCGACAATTGCATGAAGAATCTGCTTAGGGTTAGGCGTTTTGCGCTGCTTCGCG
ATGTACGGGCCAGATATACGCGTTGACATTGATTATTGACTAGTTATTAATAGTAATCAATTACGGGGTC
ATTAGTTCATAGCCCATATATGGAGTTCCGCGTTACATAACTTACGGTAAATGGCCCGCCTGGCTGACCG
CCCAACGACCCCCGCCCATTGACGTCAATAATGACGTATGTTCCCATAGTAACGCCAATAGGGACTTTCC
ATTGACGTCAATGGGTGGACTATTTACGGTAAACTGCCCACTTGGCAGTACATCAAGTGTATCATATGCC
AAGTACGCCCCCTATTGACGTCAATGACGGTAAATGGCCCGCCTGGCATTATGCCCAGTACATGACCTTA
TGGGACTTTCCTACTTGGCAGTACATCTACGTATTAGTCATCGCTATTACCATGGTGATGCGGTTTTGGC
AGTACATCAATGGGCGTGGATAGCGGTTTGACTCACGGGGATTTCCAAGTCTCCACCCCATTGACGTCAA
TGGGAGTTTGTTTTGGCACCAAAATCAACGGGACTTTCCAAAATGTCGTAACAACTCCGCCCCATTGACG
CAAATGGGCGGTAGGCGTGTACGGTGGGAGGTCTATATAAGCAGAGCTCTCTGGCTAACTAGAGAACCCA
CTGCTTACTGGCTTATCGAAATTAATACGACTCACTATAGGGAGACCCAAGCTGGCTAGCGTTTAAACGG
GCCCTCTAGACTCGAGCTCAAGCTTGCCACCATGGACGTGGTGAATCAGCTGGTGGCTGGGGGTCAGTTC
CGGGTGGTCAAGGAGCCCCTTGGCTTCGTGAAGGTGCTGCAGTGGGTCTTTGCCATCTTCGCCTTTGCTA
CGTGCGGCAGCTACACCGGAGAGCTTCGGCTGAGCGTGGAGTGTGCCAACAAGACGGAGAGTGCCCTCAA
CATCGAAGTCGAATTTGAGTACCCATTCAGGCTGCACCAAGTGTACTTTGATGCACCCTCCTGCGTTAAA
GGGGGCACTACCAAGATCTTCCTAGTTGGTGACTACTCCTCCTCGGGTGAATTCTTTGTCACCGTGGCTG
TGTTTGCCTTCCTCTACTCCATGGGGGCCCTGGCCACCTACATCTTCCTGCAGAACAAGTACCGAGAGAA
CAACAAAGGGCCAATGATGGACTTCCTGGCCACAGCAGTGTTCGCTTTCATGTGGCTAGTTAGCTCATCC
GCCTGGGCCAAAGGCCTGTCCGATGTGAAGATGGCCACTGACCCAGAGAACATTATCAAGGAGATGCCTA
TGTGCCGCCAGACAGATATGGATCTAGCCACCATGGGAAGTAAAGGAGAAGAACTTTTCACTGGAGTTGT
CCCAATTCTTGTTGAATTAGATGGTGATGTTAATGGGCACAAATTTTCTGTCAGTGGAGAGGGTGAAGGT
GATGCAACATACGGAAAACTTACCCTTAAATTTATTTGCACTACTGGAAAACTACCTGTTCCATGGCCAA
CACTTGTCACTACTTTCTCTTATGGTGTTCAATGCTTTTCAAGATACCCAGATCATATGAAACGGCATGA
CTTTTTCAAGAGTGCCATGCCCGAAGGTTATGTACAGGAAAGAACTATATTTTTCAAAGATGACGGGAAC
TACAAGACACGTGCTGAAGTCAAGTTTGAAGGTGATACCCTTGTTAATAGAATCGAGTTAAAAGGTATTG
ATTTTAAAGAAGATGGAAACATTCTTGGACACAAATTGGAATACAACTATAACGATCACCAGGTGTACAT
CATGGCAGACAAACAAAAGAATGGAATCAAAGCTAACTTCAAAATTAGACACAACATTGAAGATGGAGGC
GTTCAACTAGCAGACCATTATCAACAAAATACTCCAATTGGCGATGGGCCCGTCCTTTTACCAGACAACC
ATTACCTGTTTACAACTTCTACTCTTTCGAAAGATCCCAACGAAAAGAGAGACCACATGGTCCTTCTTGA
GTTTGTAACAGCTGCTGGGATTACACATGGCATGGATGAACTATACAAAACCGGTGGAGCTCGAATCTGC
AGAATTCGCCCTTGGCTAGCCACCATGGGAAGTAAAGGAGAAGAACTTTTCACTGGAGTTGTCCCAATTC
TTGTTGAATTAGATGGTGATGTTAATGGGCACAAATTTTCTGTCAGTGGAGAGGGTGAAGGTGATGCAAC
ATACGGAAAACTTACCCTTAAATTTATTTGCACTACTGGAAAACTACCTGTTCCATGGCCAACACTTGTC
ACTACTTTCTCTTATGGTGTTCAATGCTTTTCAAGATACCCAGATCATATGAAACGGCATGACTTTTTCA
AGAGTGCCATGCCCGAAGGTTATGTACAGGAAAGAACTATATTTTTCAAAGATGACGGGAACTACAAGAC
ACGTGCTGAAGTCAAGTTTGAAGGTGATACCCTTGTTAATAGAATCGAGTTAAAAGGTATTGATTTTAAA
GAAGATGGAAACATTCTTGGACACAAATTGGAATACAACTATAACGATCACCAGGTGTACATCATGGCAG
ACAAACAAAAGAATGGAATCAAAGCTAACTTCAAAATTAGACACAACATTGAAGATGGAGGCGTTCAACT
AGCAGACCATTATCAACAAAATACTCCAATTGGCGATGGGCCCGTCCTTTTACCAGACAACCATTACCTG
TTTACAACTTCTACTCTTTCGAAAGATCCCAACGAAAAGAGAGACCACATGGTCCTTCTTGAGTTTGTAA
CAGCTGCTGGGATTACACATGGCATGGATGAACTATACAAAACCGGTGGAGCTCGAATCACATGCAAGGA
ACTGAGGGACCCTGTGACTTCAGGACTCAACACCTCGGTGGTGTTTGGCTTCCTGAACCTGGTGCTCTGG
GTTGGCAACCTATGGTTCGTGTTCAAGGAGACAGGCTGGGCCGCCCCATTCATGCGCGCACCTCCAGGCG
CCCCAGAAAAGCAACCAGCTCCTGGCGATGCCTACGGCGATGCGGGCTATGGGCAGGGCCCCGGAGGCTA
TGGGCCCCAGGACTCCTACGGGCCTCAGGGTGGTTATCAACCCGATTACGGGCAGCCAGCCAGCGGCGGT
GGCGGTGGCTACGGGCCTCAGGGCGACTATGGGCAGCAAGGCTACGGCCAACAGGGTGCGCCCACCTCCT
TCTCCAATCAGATGTCGGATCCGAAGCTTCGGTACCAAGCTGCCTACCCTTACGATGTGCCCGATTACGC
CTGATAGCTTACGTAGAACAAAAACTCATCTCAGAAGAGGATCTGAATAGCGCCGTCGACCATCATCATC
ATCATCATTGAGTTTAAACGGTCTCCAGCTTAAGTTTAAACCGCTGATCAGCCTCGACTGTGCCTTCTAG
TTGCCAGCCATCTGTTGTTTGCCCCTCCCCCGTGCCTTCCTTGACCCTGGAAGGTGCCACTCCCACTGTC
CTTTCCTAATAAAATGAGGAAATTGCATCGCATTGTCTGAGTAGGTGTCATTCTATTCTGGGGGGTGGGG
TGGGGCAGGACAGCAAGGGGGAGGATTGGGAAGACAATAGCAGGCATGCTGGGGATGCGGTGGGCTCTAT
GGCTTCTGAGGCGGAAAGAACCAGCTGGGGCTCTAGGGGGTATCCCC
[124 nt withheld, positions 3828-3951]
C
[32 nt withheld, positions 3953-3984]
CA
[57 nt withheld, positions 3987-4043]
A
[49 nt withheld, positions 4045-4093]
CCTTTGACGTTGGAGTCCACGTTCTTT
[37 nt withheld, positions 4121-4157]
ACCCTATCTCGGTCTATTCTTTTGATTTATAAGGGATTTTGGGGATTTCGGCCTATTGGTTAAAAAATGA
GCTGATTTAACAAAAATTTAACGCGAATTAATTCTGTGGAATGTGTGTCAGTTAGGGTGTGGAAAGTCCC
CAGGCTCCCCAGGCAGGCAGAAGTATGCAAAGCATGCATCTCAATTAGTCAGCAACCAGGTGTGGAAAGT
CCCCAGGCTCCCCAGCAGGCAGAAGTATGCAAAGCATGCATCTCAATTAGTCAGCAACCATAGTCCCGCC
CCTAACTCCGCCCATCCCGCCCCTAACTCCGCCCAGTTCCGCCCATTCTCCGCCCCATGGCTGACTAATT
TTTTTTATTTATGCAGAGGCCGAGGCCGCCTCTGCCTCTGAGCTATTCCAGAAGTAGTGAGGAGGCTTTT
TTGGAGGCCTAGGCTTTTGCAAAAAGCTCCCGGGAGCTTGTATATCCATTTTCGGATCTGATCAAGAGAC
AGGATGAGGATCGTTTCGCATGATTGAACAAGATGGATTGCACGCAGGTTCTCCGGCCGCTTGGGTGGAG
AGGCTATTCGGCTATGACTGGGCACAACAGACAATCGGCTGCTCTGATGCCGCCGTGTTCCGGCTGTCAG
CGCAGGGGCGCCCGGTTCTTTTTGTCAAGACCGACCTGTCCGGTGCCCTGAATGAACTGCAGGACGAGGC
AGCGCGGCTATCGTGGCTGGCCACGACGGGCGTTCCTTGCGCAGCTGTGCTCGACGTTGTCACTGAAGCG
GGAAGGGACTGGCTGCTATTGGGCGAAGTGCCGGGGCAGGATCTCCTGTCATCTCACCTTGCTCCTGCCG
AGAAAGTATCCATCATGGCTGATGCAATGCGGCGGCTGCATACGCTTGATCCGGCTACCTGCCCATTCGA
CCACCAAGCGAAACATCGCATCGAGCGAGCACGTACTCGGATGGAAGCCGGTCTTGTCGATCAGGATGAT
CTGGACGAAGAGCATCAGGGGCTCGCGCCAGCCGAACTGTTCGCCAGGCTCAAGGCGCGCATGCCCGACG
GCGAGGATCTCGTCGTGACCCATGGCGATGCCTGCTTGCCGAATATCATGGTGGAAAATGGCCGCTTTTC
TGGATTCATCGACTGTGGCCGGCTGGGTGTGGCGGACCGCTATCAGGACATAGCGTTGGCTACCCGTGAT
ATTGCTGAAGAGCTTGGCGGCGAATGGGCTGACCGCTTCCTCGTGCTTTACGGTATCGCCGCTCCCGATT
CGCAGCGCATCGCCTTCTATCGCCTTCTTGACGAGTTCTTCTGAGCGGGACTCTGGGGTTCGAAATGACC
GACCAAGCGACGCCCAACCTGCCATCACGAGATTTCGATTCCACCGCCGCCTTCTATGAAAGGTTGGGCT
TCGGAATCGTTTTCCGGGACGCCGGCTGGATGATCCTCCAGCGCGGGGATCTCATGCTGGAGTTCTTCGC
CCACCCCAACTTGTTTATTGCAGCTTATAATGGTTACAAATAAAGCAATAGCATCACAAATTTCACAAAT
AAAGCATTTTTTTCACTGCATTCTAGTTGTGGTTTGTCCAAACTCATCAATGTATCTTATCATGTCTGTA
TACCGTCGACCTCTAGCTAGAGCTTGGCGTAATCATGGTCATAGCTGTTTCCTGTGTGAAATTGTTATCC
GCTCACAATTCCACACAACATACGAGCCGGAAGCATAAAGTGTAAAGCCTGGGGTGCCTAATGAGTGAGC
TAACTCACATTAATTGCGTTGCGCTCACTGCCCGCTTTCCAGTCGGGAAACCTGTCGTGCCAGCTGCATT
AATGAATCGGCCAACGCGCGGGGAGAGGCGGTTTGCGTATTGGGCGCTCTTCCGCTTCCTCGCTCACTGA
CTCGCTGCGCTCGGTCGTTCGGCTGCGGCGAGCGGTATCAGCTCACTCAAAGGCGGTAATACGGTTATCC
ACAGAATCAGGGGATAACGCAGGAAAGAACATGTGAGCAAAAGGCCAGCAAAAGGCCAGGAACCGTAAAA
AGGCCGCGTTGCTGGCGTTTTTCCATAGGCTCCGCCCCCCTGACGAGCATCACAAAAATCGACGCTCAAG
TCAGAGGTGGCGAAACCCGACAGGACTATAAAGATACCAGGCGTTTCCCCCTGGAAGCTCCCTCGTGCGC
TCTCCTGTTCCGACCCTGCCGCTTACCGGATACCTGTCCGCCTTTCTCCCTTCGGGAAGCGTGGCGCTTT
CTCAATGCTCACGCTGTAGGTATCTCAGTTCGGTGTAGGTCGTTCGCTCCAAGCTGGGCTGTGTGCACGA
ACCCCCCGTTCAGCCCGACCGCTGCGCCTTATCCGGTAACTATCGTCTTGAGTCCAACCCGGTAAGACAC
GACTTATCGCCACTGGCAGCAGCCACTGGTAACAGGATTAGCAGAGCGAGGTATGTAGGCGGTGCTACAG
AGTTCTTGAAGTGGTGGCCTAACTACGGCTACACTAGAAGGACAGTATTTGGTATCTGCGCTCTGCTGAA
GCCAGTTACCTTCGGAAAAAGAGTTGGTAGCTCTTGATCCGGCAAACAAACCACCGCTGGTAGCGGTGGT
TTTTTTGTTTGCAAGCAGCAGATTACGCGCAGAAAAAAAGGATCTCAAGAAGATCCTTTGATCTTTTCTA
CGGGGTCTGACGCTCAGTGGAACGAAAACTCACGTTAAGGGATTTTGGTCATGAGATTATCAAAAAGGAT
CTTCACCTAGATCCTTTTAAATTAAAAATGAAGTTTTAAATCAATCTAAAGTATATATGAGTAAACTTGG
TCTGACAGTTACCAATGCTTAATCAGTGAGGCACCTATCTCAGCGATCTGTCTATTTCGTTCATCCATAG
TTGCCTGACTCCCCGTCGTGTAGATAACTACGATACGGGAGGGCTTACCATCTGGCCCCAGTGCTGCAAT
GATACCGCGAGACCCACGCTCACCGGCTCCAGATTTATCAGCAATAAACCAGCCAGCCGGAAGGGCCGAG
CGCAGAAGTGGTCCTGCAACTTTATCCGCCTCCATCCAGTCTATTAATTGTTGCCGGGAAGCTAGAGTAA
GTAGTTCGCCAGTTAATAGTTTGCGCAACGTTGTTGCCATTGCTACAGGCATCGTGGTGTCACGCTCGTC
GTTTGGTATGGCTTCATTCAGCTCCGGTTCCCAACGATCAAGGCGAGTTACATGATCCCCCATGTTGTGC
AAAAAAGCGGTTAGCTCCTTCGGTCCTCCGATCGTTGTCAGAAGTAAGTTGGCCGCAGTGTTATCACTCA
TGGTTATGGCAGCACTGCATAATTCTCTTACTGTCATGCCATCCGTAAGATGCTTTTCTGTGACTGGTGA
GTACTCAACCAAGTCATTCTGAGAATAGTGTATGCGGCGACCGAGTTGCTCTTGCCCGGCGTCAATACGG
GATAATACCGCGCCACATAGCAGAACTTTAAAAGTGCTCATCATTGGAAAACGTTCTTCGGGGCGAAAAC
TCTCAAGGATCTTACCGCTGTTGAGATCCAGTTCGATGTAACCCACTCGTGCACCCAACTGATCTTCAGC
ATCTTTTACTTTCACCAGCGTTTCTGGGTGAGCAAAAACAGGAAGGCAAAATGCCGCAAAAAAGGGAATA
AGGGCGACACGGAAATGTTGAATACTCATACTCTTCCTTTTTCAATATTATTGAAGCATTTATCAGGGTT
ATTGTCTCATGAGCGGATACATATTTGAATGTATTTAGAAAAATAAACAAATAGGGGTTCCGCGCACATT
TCCCCGAAAAGTGCCACCTGACGTC
Features (pLannotate 1.2.2; 24 found; start..end, strand, type, name):
     36..80      -  misc_feature   bom (fragment): basis of mobility region from pBR322
    235..614     +  enhancer       CMV enhancer: human cytomegalovirus immediate early enhancer
    615..818     +  promoter       CMV promoter: human cytomegalovirus (CMV) immediate early promoter
    814..847     +  LTR            5' LTR (truncated) (fragment): truncated 5' long terminal repeat (LTR) from HIV-1
    863..881     +  promoter       T7 promoter: promoter for bacteriophage T7 RNA polymerase
    942..1484    +  CDS            Syp (fragment): SYPH_RAT - Experimental evidence at protein level: Swiss-Prot protein existence level 1. Possibly involved in structural functions as organizing other membrane components or in targeting the vesicles to the plasma membrane. Involved in the regulation of short-term and long-term synaptic plasticity (By similarity). From Rattus norvegicus (Rat).
   1509..2219    +  CDS            ecliptic pHluorin: pH-sensitive mutant of green fluorescent protein (Miesenböck et al., 1998) responds to a drop in pH with a gradual loss (eclipsing) of excitation at 475 nm, accompanied by a reduction of excitation at 395 nm
   2271..2981    +  CDS            ecliptic pHluorin: pH-sensitive mutant of green fluorescent protein (Miesenböck et al., 1998) responds to a drop in pH with a gradual loss (eclipsing) of excitation at 475 nm, accompanied by a reduction of excitation at 395 nm
   3024..3173    +  CDS            SYPL1 (fragment): SYPL1_HUMAN - Also known as SYPL. Experimental evidence at protein level: Swiss-Prot protein existence level 1. From Homo sapiens (Human).
   3491..3508    +  CDS            capTEV™ (fragment): composite tag for in vivo biotinylation, TEV protease cleavage, and 6xHis tagging
   3558..3782    +  polyA_signal   bGH poly(A) signal: bovine growth hormone polyadenylation signal
   3786..3807    +  promoter       SV40 promoter (fragment): SV40 enhancer and early promoter
   3828..4256    +  rep_origin     f1 ori (sequence partly withheld): f1 bacteriophage origin of replication; arrow indicates direction of (+) strand synthesis
   4270..4600    +  promoter       SV40 promoter: SV40 enhancer and early promoter
   4667..5458    +  CDS            neo: KKA2_KLEPN - Also known as kan, nptII. Experimental evidence at protein level: Swiss-Prot protein existence level 1. Resistance to kanamycin, neomycin, paromomycin, ribostamycin, butirosin and gentamicin B. From Klebsiella pneumoniae.
   5482..5640    +  CDS            ble (fragment): BLE_KLEPN - Experimental evidence at protein level: Swiss-Prot protein existence level 1. Binding protein with a strong affinity to the bleomycin family of antibiotics. Binds to CL990; an antimitotic-antibiotic compound. From Klebsiella pneumoniae.
   5635..5756    +  polyA_signal   SV40 poly(A) signal: SV40 polyadenylation signal
   5829..5845    -  protein_bind   lac operator: The lac repressor binds to the lac operator to inhibit transcription in E. coli. This inhibition can be relieved by adding lactose or isopropyl-β-D-thiogalactopyranoside (IPTG). lac repressor encoded by lacI
   5853..5883    -  promoter       lac promoter: promoter for the E. coli lac operon
   5898..5919    -  protein_bind   CAP binding site: CAP binding activates transcription in the presence of cAMP. E. coli catabolite activator protein
   5932..6024    -  CDS            lacI (fragment): lac repressor; lacI; The lac repressor binds to the lac operator to inhibit transcription in E. coli. This inhibition can be relieved by adding lactose or isopropyl-β-D-thiogalactopyranoside (IPTG).
   6207..6795    -  rep_origin     ori: high-copy-number ColE1/pMB1/pBR322/pUC origin of replication
   6966..7826    -  CDS            AmpR: β-lactamase; bla; confers resistance to ampicillin, carbenicillin, and related antibiotics
   7827..7931    -  promoter       AmpR promoter: bla
