[The description below was written by a language model from this plasmid's Addgene catalogue record and pLannotate feature annotations shown in this document.]
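Description:
pcDNA3-SypHluorin 2x (S2x) is a mammalian expression plasmid built on the pcDNA3 backbone that encodes a pH-sensitive optical reporter of synaptic vesicle cycling. It is propagated in E. coli through a high-copy ColE1/pUC-type origin with ampicillin selection (AmpR), and it also carries an f1 origin. For selection in mammalian cells, an SV40 early promoter drives a neomycin phosphotransferase gene followed by an SV40 polyadenylation signal, conferring G418 resistance.

The payload is rat synaptophysin (Syp) with two tandem copies of pHluorin inserted between residues 184 and 185, cloned between XhoI and BamHI sites. Expression is driven by the CMV immediate-early enhancer and promoter and terminated by the bGH poly(A) signal; a T7 promoter lies upstream of the insert. The feature table reflects this architecture: an N-terminal Syp fragment, two ecliptic pHluorin coding sequences in series, and then a downstream segment that the automated annotation matched to the human homologue SYPL1, which most likely corresponds to the remaining synaptophysin sequence. The catalogue lists a C-terminal HA tag contributed by the backbone, but it is not annotated in the table, and short hits such as the capTEV, HIV-1 LTR and ble fragments are probably incidental matches.

pHluorin is a GFP mutant whose fluorescence is quenched at acidic pH. Fused into a vesicle membrane protein, it would be expected to be dim in the acidic vesicle interior, brighten upon exocytosis, and dim again after endocytosis and reacidification. The associated publication concerns single-vesicle imaging of synaptic vesicle retrieval pathways; doubling the fluorophore presumably increases signal per molecule, though the record does not state this.
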