Addgene plasmid #37004: pcDNA3-SypHluorin 2x (S2x)
Depositing lab: Stephen Heinemann & Yongling Zhu. Depositing organization: Salk Institute for Biological Studies. Publication: Two pathways of synaptic vesicle retrieval revealed by single-vesicle imaging. Zhu Y, Xu J, Heinemann SF. Neuron. 2009 Feb 12;61(3):397-411. 10.1016/j.neuron.2008.12.024 PubMed 19217377.
Backbone
  Vector backbone: pcDNA3
  Backbone manufacturer: Invitrogen
  Vector type: Mammalian Expression
  Selectable markers: Neomycin (select with G418)
Growth in bacteria
  Bacterial resistance: Ampicillin, 100 μg/mL
  Growth temperature: 37°C
  Growth strain: DH5alpha
  Copy number: High Copy
Gene/Insert
  Gene/Insert name: SypHluorin 2x
  Species: R. norvegicus (rat)
  Mutation: Two copies of pHluorin inserted at site 184-185
  Entrez Gene: Syp (a.k.a. Syp1)
  Promoter: CMV
  Tag / fusion protein: HA (C terminal on backbone)
  Cloning method: Restriction Enzyme; 5′ cloning site XhoI (not destroyed); 3′ cloning site BamHI (not destroyed)
  Sequencing primers: 5′ CMV fwd; 3′ BGH-rev
Terms and licenses: Academic/Nonprofit Terms; Industry Terms: Not Available to Industry
How to cite: pcDNA3-SypHluorin 2x (S2x) was a gift from Stephen Heinemann & Yongling Zhu (Addgene plasmid # 37004 ; http://n2t.net/addgene:37004 ; RRID:Addgene_37004)
