>Addgene plasmid #37004 | pcDNA3-SypHluorin 2x (S2x) | addgene partial sequence | sequence record 47824 | CMV-F 5'-CGCAAATGGGCGGTAGGCGTG-3'
TCTCTGGCTACTAGAGAACCCACTGCTTACTGGCTTATCGAAATTAATACGACTCACTATAGGGAGACCC
AAGCTGGCTAGCGTTTAAACGGGCCCTCTAGACTCGAGCTCAAGCTTGCCACCATGGACGTGGTGAATCA
GCTGGTGGCTGGGGGTCAGTTCCGGGTGGTCAAGGAGCCCCTTGGCTTCGTGAAGGTGCTGCAGTGGGTC
TTTGCCATCTTCGCCTTTGCTACGTGCGGCAGCTACACCGGAGAGCTTCGGCTGAGCGTGGAGTGTGCCA
ACAAGACGGAGAGTGCCCTCAACATCGAAGTCGAATTTGAGTACCCATTCAGGCTGCACCAAGTGTACTT
TGATGCACCCTCCTGCGTTAAAGGGGGCACTACCAAGATCTTCCTAGTTGGTGACTACTCCTCCTCGGCT
GAATTCTTTGTCACCGTGGCTGTGTTTGCCTTCCTCTACTCCATGGGGGCCCTGGCCACCTACATCTTCC
TGCAGAACAAGTACCGAGAGAACAACAAAGGGCCAATGATGGACTTCCTGGCCACAGCAGTGTTCGCTTT
CATGTGGCTAGTTAGCTCATCCGCCTGGGCCAAAGGCCTGTCCGATGTGAAGATGGCCACTGACCCAGAG
AACATTATCAAGGAGATGCCTATGTGCCGCCAGACAGATATGGATCTAGCCACCATGGGAAGTAAAGGAG
AAGAACTTTTCACTGGAGTTGTCCCAATTCTTGTTGAATTAGATGGTGATGTTAATGGGCACAAATTTTC
TGTCAGTGGAGAGGGTGAAGGTGATGCAACATACGGAAAACTTACCCTTAAATTTATTTGCACTACTGGA
AAACTACCTGTTCCTTGGCCAACACTTGTCACTACTTTNAACT
