>Addgene plasmid #37004 | pcDNA3-SypHluorin 2x (S2x) | addgene partial sequence | sequence record 49303 | BGH-Rev 5'-TAGAAGGCACAGTCGAGG-3'
GTTTAACTCAATGATGATGATGATGATGGTCGACGGCGCTATTCAGATCCTCTTCTGAGATGAGTTTTTG
TTCTACGTAAGCTATCAGGCGTAATCGGGCACATCGTAAGGGTAGGCAGCTTGGTACCGAAGCTTCGGAT
CCGACATCTGATTGGAGAAGGAGGTGGGCGCACCCTGTTGGCCGTAGCCTTGCTGCCCATAGTCGCCCTG
AGGCCCGTAGCCACCGCCACCGCCGCTGGCTGGCTGCCCGTAATCGGGTTGATAACCACCCTGAGGCCCG
TAGGAGTCCTGGGGCCCATAGCCTCCGGGGCCCTGCCCATAGCCCGCATCGCCGTAGGCATCGCCAGGAG
CTGGTTGCTTTTCTGGGGCGCCTGGAGGTGCGCGCATGAATGGGGCGGCCCAGCCTGTCTCCTTGAACAC
GAACCATAGGTTGCCAACCCAGAGCACCAGGTTCAGGAAGCCAAACACCACCGAGGTGTTGAGTCCTGAA
GTCACAGGGTCCCTCAGTTCCTTGCATGTGATTCGAGCTCCACCGGTTTTGTATAGTTCATCCATGCCAT
GTGTAATCCCAGCAGCTGTTACAAACTCAAGAAGGACCATGTGGTCTCTCTTTTCGTTGGGATCTTTCGA
AAGAGTAGAAGTTGTAAACAGGTAATGGTTGTCTGGTAAAAGGACGGGCCCATCGCCAATTGGAGTATTT
TGTTGATAATGGTCTGCTAGTTGAACGCCTCCATCTTCAATGTTGTGTCTAATTTTGAAGTTAGCTTTGA
TTCCATTCTTTTGTTTGTCTGCCATGATGTACACCTGGTGATCGTTATAGTTGTATTCCAATTTGTGTCC
AAGAATGTTTCCATC
